>Addgene plasmid #185027 | pRAR041 | addgene full sequence | sequence record 374681 | Addgene NGS Result
ACACTTTATGCTTCCGGCTGAATTCTAAAGATCTCGGCAAGGCATGAAACAGCACATCGCCAATCGGATG
ATGATAGTAATCTGCCGCCCATAGCAGCAATCGCCAGACGGAGTGAGTAAACACCGGCTCACTATCCAGC
ACTTCGACTACCGCTTTTAGCTCATTGAGCGGCAGTTCGCTGGCATCGCTAACTGATACCACAATCCCGA
TGCGCTCCTGCTGTTTGCCAAACGGCACGCGCACGCGACACCCAGCTTTAACCGTCATGCCTTCTGGCAG
CAGATAGTCAAAGGTACGAGGAAGCGGAACGGGCAAGGCAACGTGGGCAACGGGCATAGCATCATCCTGA
CTTGAAATTCGGTGGGTTAGTATACACATTGCCGTAGAAGAGTGCGGATCAGTTTGCATACGCTGGTTAA
TTTCTGTATGATTTCGCGCCTTCGTACGAAATGATCGTATTGAAGCTATACTTTTAACATGTCTGGCGTT
AGGGCTGGAAGCTTAAACCGAGGTTTTCCCATGAAAAAAGATATTCACCCGAAATACGAAGAAATTACTG
CTAGCTGCTCTTGCGGTAACGTAATGAAAATCCGCTCCACCGTTGGTCATGGTGGTGGTGGTATGAGCAA
AGGAGAAGAACTTTTCACTGGAGTTGTCCCAATTCTTGTTGAATTAGATGGTGATGTTAATGGGCACAAA
TTTTCTGTCCGTGGAGAGGGTGAAGGTGATGCTACAAACGGAAAACTCACCCTTAAATTTATTTGCACTA
CTGGAAAACTACCTGTTCCGTGGCCAACACTTGTCACTACTCTGACCTATGGTGTTCAATGCTTTTCCCG
TTATCCGGATCACATGAAACGGCATGACTTTTTCAAGAGTGCCATGCCCGAAGGTTATGTACAGGAACGC
ACTATATCTTTCAAAGATGACGGGACCTACAAGACGCGTGCTGAAGTCAAGTTTGAAGGTGATACCCTTG
TTAATCGTATCGAGTTAAAGGGTATTGATTTTAAAGAAGATGGAAACATTCTTGGACACAAACTCGAGTA
CAACTTTAACTCACACAATGTATACATCACGGCAGACAAACAAAAGAATGGAATCAAAGCTAACTTCAAA
ATTCGCCACAACGTTGAAGATGGTTCCGTTCAACTAGCAGACCATTATCAACAAAATACTCCAATTGGCG
ATGGCCCTGTCCTTTTACCAGACAACCATTACCTGTCGACACAATCTGTCCTTTCGAAAGATCCCAACGA
AAAGCGTGACCACATGGTCCTTCTTGAGTTTGTAACTGCTGCTGGGATTACACATGGCATGGATGAGCTC
TACAAATAAGGATCTGAAGCTTGGGCCCGAACAAAAACTCATCTCAGAAGAGGATCTGAATAGCGCCGTC
GACCATCATCATCATCATCATTGAGTTTAAACGGTCTCCAGCTTGGCTGTTTTGGCGGATGAGAGAAGAT
TTTCAGCCTGATACAGATTAAATCAGAACGCAGAAGCGGTCTGATAAAACAGAATTTGCCTGGCGGCAGT
AGCGCGGTGGTCCCACCTGACCCCATGCCGAACTCAGAAGTGAAACGCCGTAGCGCCGATGGTAGTGTGG
GGTCTCCCCATGCGAGAGTAGGGAACTGCCAGGCATCAAATAAAACGAAAGGCTCAGTCGAAAGACTGGG
CCTTTCGTTTTATCTGTTGTTTGTCGGTGAACTGGATCCTTACTCGAGTCTAGACTGCAGTTGATCGGGC
ACGTAAGAGGTTCCAACTTTCACCATAATGAAATAAGATCACTACCGGGCGTATTTTTTGAGTTATCGAG
ATTTTCAGGAGCTAAGGAAGCTAAAATGGAGAAAAAAATCACTGGATATACCACCGTTGATATATCCCAA
TGGCATCGTAAAGAACATTTTGAGGCATTTCAGTCAGTTGCTCAATGTACCTATAACCAGACCGTTCAGC
TGGATATTACGGCCTTTTTAAAGACCGTAAAGAAAAATAAGCACAAGTTTTATCCGGCCTTTATTCACAT
TCTTGCCCGCCTGATGAATGCTCATCCGGAATTTCGTATGGCAATGAAAGACGGTGAGCTGGTGATATGG
GATAGTGTTAACCCTTGTTACACCGTTTTCCATGAGCAAACTGAAACGTTTTCATCGCTCTGGAGTGAAT
ACCACGACGATTTCCGGCAGTTTCTACACATATATTCGCAAGATGTGGCGTGTTACGGTGAAAACCTGGC
CTATTTCCCTAAAGGGTTTATTGAGAATATGTTTTTCGTCTCAGCCAATCCCTGGGTGAGTTTCACCAGT
TTTGATTTAAACGTGGCCAATATGGACAACTTCTTCGCCCCCGTTTTCACCATGGGCAAATATTATACGC
AAGGCGACAAGGTGCTGATGCCGCTGGCGATTCAGGTTCATCATGCCGTTTGTGATGGCTTCCATGTCGG
CAGAATGCTTAATGAATTACAACAGTACTGCGATGAGTGGCAGGGCGGGGCGTAATTTGATATCGAGCTC
GCTTGGACTCCTGTTGATAGATCCAGTAATGACCTAAGAACTCCATCTGGATTTGTTCAGAACGCTCGGT
TGCCGCCGGGCGTTTTTTATTGGTGAGAATCCAAGCCTCCGATCAACGTCTCATTTTCGCCAAAAGTTGG
CCCAGGGCTTCCCGGTATCAACAGGGACACCAGGATTTATTTATTCTGCGAAGTGATCTTCCGTCACAGG
TATTTATTCGGCGCAAAGTGCGTCGGGTGATGCTGCCAACTTACTGATTTAGTGTATGATGGTGTTTTTG
AGGTGCTCCAGTGGCTTCTGTTTCTATCAGCTGTCCCTCCTGTTCAGCTACTGACGGGGTGGTGCGTAAC
GGCAAAAGCACCGCCGGACATCAGCGCTAGCGGAGTGTATACTGGCTTACTATGTTGGCACTGATGAGGG
TGTCAGTGAAGTGCTTCATGTGGCAGGAGAAAAAAGGCTGCACCGGTGCGTCAGCAGAATATGTGATACA
GGATATATTCCGCTTCCTCGCTCACTGACTCGCTACGCTCGGTCGTTCGACTGCGGCGAGCGGAAATGGC
TTACGAACGGGGCGGAGATTTCCTGGAAGATGCCAGGAAGATACTTAACAGGGAAGTGAGAGGGCCGCGG
CAAAGCCGTTTTTCCATAGGCTCCGCCCCCCTGACAAGCATCACGAAATCTGACGCTCAAATCAGTGGTG
GCGAAACCCGACAGGACTATAAAGATACCAGGCGTTTCCCCCTGGCGGCTCCCTCGTGCGCTCTCCTGTT
CCTGCCTTTCGGTTTACCGGTGTCATTCCGCTGTTATGGCCGCGTTTGTCTCATTCCACGCCTGACACTC
AGTTCCGGGTAGGCAGTTCGCTCCAAGCTGGACTGTATGCACGAACCCCCCGTTCAGTCCGACCGCTGCG
CCTTATCCGGTAACTATCGTCTTGAGTCCAACCCGGAAAGACATGCAAAAGCACCACTGGCAGCAGCCAC
TGGTAATTGATTTAGAGGAGTTAGTCTTGAAGTCATGCGCCGGTTAAGGCTAAACTGAAAGGACAAGTTT
TGGTGACTGCGCTCCTCCAAGCCAGTTACCTCGGTTCAAAGAGTTGGTAGCTCAGAGAACCTTCGAAAAA
CCGCCCTGCAAGGCGGTTTTTTCGTTTTCAGAGCAAGAGATTACGCGCAGACCAAAACGATCTCAAGAAG
ATCATCTTATTAATCAGATAAAATATTTCTAGATTTCAGTGCAATTTATCTCTTCAAATGTAGCACCTGA
AGTCAGCCCCATACGATATAAGTTGTAATTCTCATGTTTGACAGCTTATCATCGATAAGCTTCCGATGGC
GCGCCGAGAGGCTTT
Features (pLannotate 1.2.2; 14 found; start..end, strand, type, name):
     35..337     -  CDS            priA (fragment): PRIA_ECOLI - Experimental evidence at protein level: Swiss-Prot protein existence level 1. Involved in the restart of stalled replication forks. Recognizes and binds the arrested nascent DNA chain at stalled replication forks. It can open the DNA duplex, via its helicase activity, and promote assembly of the primosome and loading of the major replicative helicase DnaB onto DNA. Is also involved in initiation of normal DNA replication in various plasmids and phages. Binds to branched DNA structures that resemble D-loops or to the primosome assembly site (PAS). Binds to DNA in two distinct modes
    521..610     +  CDS            rpmE (fragment): RL31_ECOLI - Experimental evidence at protein level: Swiss-Prot protein existence level 1. Binds the 23S rRNA. From Escherichia coli (strain K12).
    623..1336    +  CDS            Superfolder GFP: Superfolder GFP is a basic (constitutively fluorescent) green fluorescent protein published in 2005, derived from Aequorea victoria. It is reported to be a very rapidly-maturing weak dimer.
   1404..1421    +  CDS            capTEV™ (fragment): composite tag for in vivo biotinylation, TEV protease cleavage, and 6xHis tagging
   1528..1643    +  ncRNA          5S rRNA: Accession: RF00001 - 5S ribosomal RNA
   1647..1693    +  terminator     rrnB T1 terminator: transcription terminator T1 from the E. coli rrnB gene
   1748..1845    +  promoter       cat promoter: promoter of the E. coli cat gene encoding chloramphenicol acetyltransferase
   1846..2505    +  CDS            CmR: chloramphenicol acetyltransferase; cat; confers resistance to chloramphenicol
   2576..2610    +  terminator     lambda t0 terminator: minimal transcription terminator from phage lambda (Scholtissek and Grosse, 1987)
   2756..2899    +  mobile_element IS1 (fragment): prokaryotic transposable element IS1
   3018..3073    -  rep_origin     RSF ori (fragment): Plasmids containing the RSF 1030 origin of replication can be propagated in E. coli cells that contain additional plasmids with compatible origins.
   3161..3706    -  rep_origin     p15A ori: Plasmids containing the medium-copy-number p15A origin of replication can be propagated in E. coli cells that contain a second plasmid with the ColE1 origin.
   3818..3842    +  promoter       tet promoter (fragment): E. coli promoter for tetracycline efflux protein gene
   3863..19      +  promoter       lac UV5 promoter (fragment) (across the origin): E. coli lac promoter with an "up" mutation
