[The description below was written by a language model from this plasmid's Addgene catalogue record and pLannotate feature annotations shown in this document.]
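Description:
pRAR041 is a 3,865 nt bacterial expression plasmid built on a pACYC-type backbone and designed as a fluorescent reporter for regulation of the E. coli ribosomal protein L31 gene (rpmE). It replicates from the p15A origin, which is compatible with ColE1-type plasmids, so it can be maintained alongside a second plasmid. It is selected with chloramphenicol through a cat promoter–driven CmR cassette followed by a lambda t0 terminator. The catalogue lists the plasmid as high copy, whereas p15A is generally regarded as a medium-copy origin. The small IS1, RSF ori, tet promoter and lac UV5 promoter fragments in the feature table look like backbone remnants or partial annotation matches rather than functional parts.

The payload is a translational fusion taken from E. coli MG1655. It consists of about 400 nt of the native rpmE promoter region, a mutated rpmE 5'UTR, the first 90 nt of the rpmE coding sequence, a glycine linker and superfolder GFP. The annotated priA fragment on the opposite strand upstream is consistent with this promoter region being genomic sequence that extends into a neighbouring gene. Transcription ends in an rrnB-derived terminator region, annotated as a 5S rRNA segment plus rrnB T1. The defining feature is the deletion of nucleotides 47–54 and 76–86 from the 5'UTR.

Because expression depends on the native promoter, leader and start of the coding region, sfGFP fluorescence reports both transcriptional and leader-dependent post-transcriptional control of L31. The associated study concerns Zur- and zinc-dependent expression of L31 and RNA-mediated repression involving the paralogue L31p. This deletion variant was therefore presumably made to test whether those UTR segments are needed for regulation, though the record does not state the expected phenotype.
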