Addgene plasmid #185027: pRAR041
Purpose: 400 nt l31 promoter region, l31 5'UTR with nt. 47-54 & 76-86 deleted, 90 nt of l31 coding region, glycine linker, sfGFP, trrnB
Depositing lab: Julius Lucks. Depositing organization: Northwestern University. Publication: Zur and zinc increase expression of E. coli ribosomal protein L31 through RNA-mediated repression of the repressor L31p. Rasmussen RA, Wang S, Camarillo JM, Sosnowski V, Cho BK, Goo YA, Lucks JB, O'Halloran TV. Nucleic Acids Res. 2022 Dec 9;50(22):12739-12753. doi: 10.1093/nar/gkac1086. PubMed 36533433.
Backbone
  Vector backbone: p15A oripACYC
  Vector type: Bacterial Expression
Growth in bacteria
  Bacterial resistance: Chloramphenicol, 25 μg/mL
  Growth temperature: 37°C
  Growth strain: DH5alpha
  Copy number: High Copy
Gene/Insert
  Gene/Insert name: L31-sfGFP (alt name: rpmE-sfGFP)
  Species: E. coli MG1655
  Mutation: Nucleotides 47-54 & 76-86 deleted from rpmE 5'UTR, Only first 90 nt of rpmE coding present
  Cloning method: Gibson Cloning
Terms and licenses: Academic/Nonprofit Terms; Industry Terms: Not Available to Industry
How to cite: pRAR041 was a gift from Julius Lucks (Addgene plasmid # 185027 ; http://n2t.net/addgene:185027 ; RRID:Addgene_185027)
